Addgene plasmid #165016: YSEHPTFTSQY_epitope
Purpose: Expression of CMV UL83 (363-373) fused to IL-2 signal sequence
Depositing lab: Matthew Meyerson. Depositing organization: Dana-Farber Cancer Institute. Publication: Antigen identification for HLA class I- and HLA class II-restricted T cell receptors using cytokine-capturing antigen-presenting cells. Lee MN, Meyerson M. Sci Immunol. 2021 Jan 22;6(55). pii: 6/55/eabf4001. doi: 10.1126/sciimmunol.abf4001. PubMed 33483338.
Backbone
  Vector backbone: pLX301 (Addgene #25895)
  Backbone size w/o insert (bp): 9531
  Vector type: Mammalian Expression, Lentiviral
  Selectable markers: Puromycin
Growth in bacteria
  Bacterial resistance: Ampicillin, 100 μg/mL
  Growth temperature: 30°C
  Growth strain: NEB Stable
  Copy number: High Copy
Gene/Insert
  Gene/Insert name: CMV UL83 (363-373) (alt name: YSEHPTFTSQY)
  Species: Human cytomegalovirus (CMV)
  Insert size (bp): 96
  Promoter: CMV
  Tag / fusion protein: human IL2 signal sequence at N-term (N terminal on insert)
  Cloning method: Gibson Cloning
  Sequencing primers: 5′ CMV-F
Terms and licenses: Academic/Nonprofit Terms; Industry Terms: Not Available to Industry
How to cite: YSEHPTFTSQY_epitope was a gift from Matthew Meyerson (Addgene plasmid # 165016 ; http://n2t.net/addgene:165016 ; RRID:Addgene_165016)
