[The description below was written by a language model from this plasmid's Addgene catalogue record and pLannotate feature annotations shown in this document.]
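Description:
YSEHPTFTSQY_epitope is a third-generation-style, self-inactivating lentiviral expression plasmid built on the pLX301 backbone. It delivers a minimal antigen, an eleven-residue peptide corresponding to residues 363–373 of the human cytomegalovirus UL83 protein. The 96 bp insert was introduced by Gibson cloning and places the human interleukin-2 signal sequence directly at the N-terminus of the epitope. This should route the short peptide into the secretory pathway rather than leaving it in the cytosol. Expression is driven by the CMV immediate-early enhancer and promoter, and a WPRE downstream of the insert enhances transcript stability and expression.

The lentiviral framework comprises an RSV promoter fused to a truncated HIV-1 5' LTR, the Ψ packaging signal with a gag fragment, the RRE for Rev-dependent export of the genomic RNA, a cPPT/CTS element, and a ΔU3 3' LTR that inactivates the LTR promoter after integration. Upstream of the CMV cassette, within the proviral region, a human PGK promoter drives puromycin N-acetyltransferase, allowing selection of transduced mammalian cells. Outside the LTRs lie an SV40 poly(A) signal and SV40 origin, an f1 origin, residual lac-region and T7/T3 promoter sequences, the ampicillin resistance gene and a high-copy ColE1/pUC origin for propagation in E. coli. The sequenced plasmid is 7,951 nt, shorter than the listed 9,531 bp backbone size, presumably because backbone sequence was replaced during cloning, although the record does not say so.

The associated publication concerns identifying antigens recognized by HLA class I- and class II-restricted T cell receptors using antigen-presenting cells. This suggests the construct is used to express a defined CMV epitope in such cells.
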