Features (pLannotate 1.2.2; 28 found; start..end, strand, type, name):
     65..368     +  enhancer       CMV enhancer: human cytomegalovirus immediate early enhancer
    369..572     +  promoter       CMV promoter: human cytomegalovirus (CMV) immediate early promoter
    612..670     +  sig_peptide    IL-2 signal sequence: human interleukin-2 signal sequence
    762..1350    +  misc_feature   WPRE: woodchuck hepatitis virus posttranscriptional regulatory element
   1401..1420    +  misc_feature   cPPT/CTS (fragment): central polypurine tract and central termination sequence of HIV-1
   1422..1655    +  LTR            3' LTR (ΔU3): self-inactivating 3' long terminal repeat (LTR) from HIV-1
   1733..1854    +  polyA_signal   SV40 poly(A) signal: SV40 polyadenylation signal
   1894..2029    +  rep_origin     SV40 ori: SV40 origin of replication
   2050..2068    -  promoter       T7 promoter: promoter for bacteriophage T7 RNA polymerase
   2076..2231    +  CDS            lacZα (fragment): LacZα fragment of β-galactosidase; lacZ fragment
   2236..2664    +  rep_origin     f1 ori (sequence partly withheld): f1 bacteriophage origin of replication; arrow indicates direction of (+) strand synthesis
   2717..2821    +  promoter       AmpR promoter: bla
   2822..3682    +  CDS            AmpR: β-lactamase; bla; confers resistance to ampicillin, carbenicillin, and related antibiotics
   3853..4441    +  rep_origin     ori: high-copy-number ColE1/pMB1/pBR322/pUC origin of replication
   4624..4716    +  CDS            lacI (fragment): lac repressor; lacI; The lac repressor binds to the lac operator to inhibit transcription in E. coli. This inhibition can be relieved by adding lactose or isopropyl-β-D-thiogalactopyranoside (IPTG).
   4729..4750    +  protein_bind   CAP binding site: CAP binding activates transcription in the presence of cAMP. E. coli catabolite activator protein
   4765..4795    +  promoter       lac promoter: promoter for the E. coli lac operon
   4803..4819    +  protein_bind   lac operator: The lac repressor binds to the lac operator to inhibit transcription in E. coli. This inhibition can be relieved by adding lactose or isopropyl-β-D-thiogalactopyranoside (IPTG). lac repressor encoded by lacI
   4864..4882    +  promoter       T3 promoter: promoter for bacteriophage T3 RNA polymerase
   4910..5136    +  promoter       RSV promoter: Rous sarcoma virus enhancer/promoter
   5137..5317    +  LTR            5' LTR (truncated): truncated 5' long terminal repeat (LTR) from HIV-1
   5364..5489    +  misc_feature   HIV-1 Ψ: packaging signal of human immunodeficiency virus type 1
   5473..5836    +  CDS            HIV-1 gag (fragment): gag protein from human immunodeficiency virus 1; gag
   5982..6215    +  misc_feature   RRE: The Rev response element (RRE) of HIV-1 allows for Rev-dependent mRNA export from the nucleus to the cytoplasm.
   6592..6618    +  CDS            Rev (fragment): human immunodeficiency virus 1 (HIV-1) Rev protein; rev; enhances nuclear export of unspliced and incompletely spliced viral mRNAs
   6619..7119    +  promoter       hPGK promoter: human phosphoglycerate kinase 1 promoter
   7141..7740    +  CDS            PuroR (fragment): puromycin N-acetyltransferase; pac from Streptomyces; confers resistance to puromycin
   7782..7899    +  misc_feature   cPPT/CTS: central polypurine tract and central termination sequence of HIV-1
>Addgene plasmid #165016 | YSEHPTFTSQY_epitope | addgene full sequence | sequence record 327887 | Addgene NGS Result
CCCGGGGTTATTAATAGTAATCAATTACGGGGTCATTAGTTCATAGCCCATATATGGAGTTCCGCGTTAC
ATAACTTACGGTAAATGGCCCGCCTGGCTGACCGCCCAACGACCCCCGCCCATTGACGTCAATAATGACG
TATGTTCCCATAGTAACGCCAATAGGGACTTTCCATTGACGTCAATGGGTGGAGTATTTACGGTAAACTG
CCCACTTGGCAGTACATCAAGTGTATCATATGCCAAGTACGCCCCCTATTGACGTCAATGACGGTAAATG
GCCCGCCTGGCATTATGCCCAGTACATGACCTTATGGGACTTTCCTACTTGGCAGTACATCTACGTATTA
GTCATCGCTATTACCATGGTGATGCGGTTTTGGCAGTACATCAATGGGCGTGGATAGCGGTTTGACTCAC
GGGGATTTCCAAGTCTCCACCCCATTGACGTCAATGGGAGTTTGTTTTGGCACCAAAATCAACGGGACTT
TCCAAAATGTCGTAACAACTCCGCCCCATTGACGCAAATGGGCGGTAGGCGTGTACGGTGGGAGGTCTAT
ATAAGCAGAGCTCTCTGGCTAACTGTCGGGATCAACAAGTTTGCCGCCACCATGTACAGGATGCAACTCC
TGTCTTGCATTGCACTAAGTCTTGCACTTGTCACGAATTCATATAGCGAGCACCCTACCTTCACCAGCCA
GTATTGAATTCAAAGTGGTTTAGTAATGAGCTAGCGCTAACCGGTGGCGCGTTAAGTCGACAATCAACCT
CTGGATTACAAAATTTGTGAAAGATTGACTGGTATTCTTAACTATGTTGCTCCTTTTACGCTATGTGGAT
ACGCTGCTTTAATGCCTTTGTATCATGCTATTGCTTCCCGTATGGCTTTCATTTTCTCCTCCTTGTATAA
ATCCTGGTTGCTGTCTCTTTATGAGGAGTTGTGGCCCGTTGTCAGGCAACGTGGCGTGGTGTGCACTGTG
TTTGCTGACGCAACCCCCACTGGTTGGGGCATTGCCACCACCTGTCAGCTCCTTTCCGGGACTTTCGCTT
TCCCCCTCCCTATTGCCACGGCGGAACTCATCGCCGCCTGCCTTGCCCGCTGCTGGACAGGGGCTCGGCT
GTTGGGCACTGACAATTCCGTGGTGTTGTCGGGGAAATCATCGTCCTTTCCTTGGCTGCTCGCCTGTGTT
GCCACCTGGATTCTGCGCGGGACGTCCTTCTGCTACGTCCCTTCGGCCCTCAATCCAGCGGACCTTCCTT
CCCGCGGCCTGCTGCCGGCTCTGCGGCCTCTTCCGCGTCTTCGCCTTCGCCCTCAGACGAGTCGGATCTC
CCTTTGGGCCGCCTCCCCGCGTCGACTTTAAGACCAATGACTTACAAGGCAGCTGTAGATCTTAGCCACT
TTTTAAAAGAAAAGGGGGGACTGGAAGGGCTAATTCACTCCCAACGAAGACAAGATCTGCTTTTTGCTTG
TACTGGGTCTCTCTGGTTAGACCAGATCTGAGCCTGGGAGCTCTCTGGCTAACTAGGGAACCCACTGCTT
AAGCCTCAATAAAGCTTGCCTTGAGTGCTTCAAGTAGTGTGTGCCCGTCTGTTGTGTGACTCTGGTAACT
AGAGATCCCTCAGACCCTTTTAGTCAGTGTGGAAAATCTCTAGCAGTACGTATAGTAGTTCATGTCATCT
TATTATTCAGTATTTATAACTTGCAAAGAAATGAATATCAGAGAGTGAGAGGAACTTGTTTATTGCAGCT
TATAATGGTTACAAATAAAGCAATAGCATCACAAATTTCACAAATAAAGCATTTTTTTCACTGCATTCTA
GTTGTGGTTTGTCCAAACTCATCAATGTATCTTATCATGTCTGGCTCTAGCTATCCCGCCCCTAACTCCG
CCCATCCCGCCCCTAACTCCGCCCAGTTCCGCCCATTCTCCGCCCCATGGCTGACTAATTTTTTTTATTT
ATGCAGAGGCCGAGGCCGCCTCGGCCTCTGAGCTATTCCAGAAGTAGTGAGGAGGCTTTTTTGGAGGCCT
AGGGACGTACCCAATTCGCCCTATAGTGAGTCGTATTACGCGCGCTCACTGGCCGTCGTTTTACAACGTC
GTGACTGGGAAAACCCTGGCGTTACCCAACTTAATCGCCTTGCAGCACATCCCCCTTTCGCCAGCTGGCG
TAATAGCGAAGAGGCCCGCACCGATCGCCCTTCCCAACAGTTGCGCAGCCTGAATGGCGAATGGG
[124 nt withheld, positions 2236-2359]
C
[91 nt withheld, positions 2361-2451]
A
[49 nt withheld, positions 2453-2501]
CCTTTGACGTTGGAGTCCACGTTCTTT
[37 nt withheld, positions 2529-2565]
ACCCTATCTCGGTCTATTCTTTTGATTTATAAGGGATTTTGCCGATTTCGGCCTATTGGTTAAAAAATGA
GCTGATTTAACAAAAATTTAACGCGAATTTTAACAAAATATTAACGCTTACAATTTAGGTGGCACTTTTC
GGGGAAATGTGCGCGGAACCCCTATTTGTTTATTTTTCTAAATACATTCAAATATGTATCCGCTCATGAG
ACAATAACCCTGATAAATGCTTCAATAATATTGAAAAAGGAAGAGTATGAGTATTCAACATTTCCGTGTC
GCCCTTATTCCCTTTTTTGCGGCATTTTGCCTTCCTGTTTTTGCTCACCCAGAAACGCTGGTGAAAGTAA
AAGATGCTGAAGATCAGTTGGGTGCACGAGTGGGTTACATCGAACTGGATCTCAACAGCGGTAAGATCCT
TGAGAGTTTTCGCCCCGAAGAACGTTTTCCAATGATGAGCACTTTTAAAGTTCTGCTATGTGGCGCGGTA
TTATCCCGTATTGACGCCGGGCAAGAGCAACTCGGTCGCCGCATACACTATTCTCAGAATGACTTGGTTG
AGTACTCACCAGTCACAGAAAAGCATCTTACGGATGGCATGACAGTAAGAGAATTATGCAGTGCTGCCAT
AACCATGAGTGATAACACTGCGGCCAACTTACTTCTGACAACGATCGGAGGACCGAAGGAGCTAACCGCT
TTTTTGCACAACATGGGGGATCATGTAACTCGCCTTGATCGTTGGGAACCGGAGCTGAATGAAGCCATAC
CAAACGACGAGCGTGACACCACGATGCCTGTAGCAATGGCAACAACGTTGCGCAAACTATTAACTGGCGA
ACTACTTACTCTAGCTTCCCGGCAACAATTAATAGACTGGATGGAGGCGGATAAAGTTGCAGGACCACTT
CTGCGCTCGGCCCTTCCGGCTGGCTGGTTTATTGCTGATAAATCTGGAGCCGGTGAGCGTGGGTCTCGCG
GTATCATTGCAGCACTGGGGCCAGATGGTAAGCCCTCCCGTATCGTAGTTATCTACACGACGGGGAGTCA
GGCAACTATGGATGAACGAAATAGACAGATCGCTGAGATAGGTGCCTCACTGATTAAGCATTGGTAACTG
TCAGACCAAGTTTACTCATATATACTTTAGATTGATTTAAAACTTCATTTTTAATTTAAAAGGATCTAGG
TGAAGATCCTTTTTGATAATCTCATGACCAAAATCCCTTAACGTGAGTTTTCGTTCCACTGAGCGTCAGA
CCCCGTAGAAAAGATCAAAGGATCTTCTTGAGATCCTTTTTTTCTGCGCGTAATCTGCTGCTTGCAAACA
AAAAAACCACCGCTACCAGCGGTGGTTTGTTTGCCGGATCAAGAGCTACCAACTCTTTTTCCGAAGGTAA
CTGGCTTCAGCAGAGCGCAGATACCAAATACTGTTCTTCTAGTGTAGCCGTAGTTAGGCCACCACTTCAA
GAACTCTGTAGCACCGCCTACATACCTCGCTCTGCTAATCCTGTTACCAGTGGCTGCTGCCAGTGGCGAT
AAGTCGTGTCTTACCGGGTTGGACTCAAGACGATAGTTACCGGATAAGGCGCAGCGGTCGGGCTGAACGG
GGGGTTCGTGCACACAGCCCAGCTTGGAGCGAACGACCTACACCGAACTGAGATACCTACAGCGTGAGCT
ATGAGAAAGCGCCACGCTTCCCGAAGGGAGAAAGGCGGACAGGTATCCGGTAAGCGGCAGGGTCGGAACA
GGAGAGCGCACGAGGGAGCTTCCAGGGGGAAACGCCTGGTATCTTTATAGTCCTGTCGGGTTTCGCCACC
TCTGACTTGAGCGTCGATTTTTGTGATGCTCGTCAGGGGGGCGGAGCCTATGGAAAAACGCCAGCAACGC
GGCCTTTTTACGGTTCCTGGCCTTTTGCTGGCCTTTTGCTCACATGTTCTTTCCTGCGTTATCCCCTGAT
TCTGTGGATAACCGTATTACCGCCTTTGAGTGAGCTGATACCGCTCGCCGCAGCCGAACGACCGAGCGCA
GCGAGTCAGTGAGCGAGGAAGCGGAAGAGCGCCCAATACGCAAACCGCCTCTCCCCGCGCGTTGGCCGAT
TCATTAATGCAGCTGGCACGACAGGTTTCCCGACTGGAAAGCGGGCAGTGAGCGCAACGCAATTAATGTG
AGTTAGCTCACTCATTAGGCACCCCAGGCTTTACACTTTATGCTTCCGGCTCGTATGTTGTGTGGAATTG
TGAGCGGATAACAATTTCACACAGGAAACAGCTATGACCATGATTACGCCAAGCGCGCAATTAACCCTCA
CTAAAGGGAACAAAAGCTGGAGCTGCAAGCTTAATGTAGTCTTATGCAATACTCTTGTAGTCTTGCAACA
TGGTAACGATGAGTTAGCAACATGCCTTACAAGGAGAGAAAAAGCACCGTGCATGCCGATTGGTGGAAGT
AAGGTGGTACGATCGTGCCTTATTAGGAAGGCAACAGACGGGTCTGACATGGATTGGACGAACCACTGAA
TTGCCGCATTGCAGAGATATTGTATTTAAGTGCCTAGCTCGATACATAAACGGGTCTCTCTGGTTAGACC
AGATCTGAGCCTGGGAGCTCTCTGGCTAACTAGGGAACCCACTGCTTAAGCCTCAATAAAGCTTGCCTTG
AGTGCTTCAAGTAGTGTGTGCCCGTCTGTTGTGTGACTCTGGTAACTAGAGATCCCTCAGACCCTTTTAG
TCAGTGTGGAAAATCTCTAGCAGTGGCGCCCGAACAGGGACTTGAAAGCGAAAGGGAAACCAGAGGAGCT
CTCTCGACGCAGGACTCGGCTTGCTGAAGCGCGCACGGCAAGAGGCGAGGGGCGGCGACTGGTGAGTACG
CCAAAAATTTTGACTAGCGGAGGCTAGAAGGAGAGAGATGGGTGCGAGAGCGTCAGTATTAAGCGGGGGA
GAATTAGATCGCGATGGGAAAAAATTCGGTTAAGGCCAGGGGGAAAGAAAAAATATAAATTAAAACATAT
AGTATGGGCAAGCAGGGAGCTAGAACGATTCGCAGTTAATCCTGGCCTGTTAGAAACATCAGAAGGCTGT
AGACAAATACTGGGACAGCTACAACCATCCCTTCAGACAGGATCAGAAGAACTTAGATCATTATATAATA
CAGTAGCAACCCTCTATTGTGTGCATCAAAGGATAGAGATAAAAGACACCAAGGAAGCTTTAGACAAGAT
AGAGGAAGAGCAAAACAAAAGTAAGACCACCGCACAGCAAGCGGCCGCTGATCTTCAGACCTGGAGGAGG
AGATATGAGGGACAATTGGAGAAGTGAATTATATAAATATAAAGTAGTAAAAATTGAACCATTAGGAGTA
GCACCCACCAAGGCAAAGAGAAGAGTGGTGCAGAGAGAAAAAAGAGCAGTGGGAATAGGAGCTTTGTTCC
TTGGGTTCTTGGGAGCAGCAGGAAGCACTATGGGCGCAGCGTCAATGACGCTGACGGTACAGGCCAGACA
ATTATTGTCTGGTATAGTGCAGCAGCAGAACAATTTGCTGAGGGCTATTGAGGCGCAACAGCATCTGTTG
CAACTCACAGTCTGGGGCATCAAGCAGCTCCAGGCAAGAATCCTGGCTGTGGAAAGATACCTAAAGGATC
AACAGCTCCTGGGGATTTGGGGTTGCTCTGGAAAACTCATTTGCACCACTGCTGTGCCTTGGAATGCTAG
TTGGAGTAATAAATCTCTGGAACAGATTTGGAATCACACGACCTGGATGGAGTGGGACAGAGAAATTAAC
AATTACACAAGCTTAATACACTCCTTAATTGAAGAATCGCAAAACCAGCAAGAAAAGAATGAACAAGAAT
TATTGGAATTAGATAAATGGGCAAGTTTGTGGAATTGGTTTAACATAACAAATTGGCTGTGGTATATAAA
ATTATTCATAATGATAGTAGGAGGCTTGGTAGGTTTAAGAATAGTTTTTGCTGTACTTTCTATAGTGAAT
AGAGTTAGGCAGGGATATTCACCATTATCGTTTCAGACCCACCTCCCAACCCCGAGGGGACCCTTGCGCC
TTTTCCAAGGCAGCCCTGGGTTTGCGCAGGGACGCGGCTGCTCTGGGCGTGGTTCCGGGAAACGCAGCGG
CGCCGACCCTGGGTCTCGCACATTCTTCACGTCCGTTCGCAGCGTCACCCGGATCTTCGCCGCTACCCTT
GTGGGCCCCCCGGCGACGCTTCCTGCTCCGCCCCTAAGTCGGGAAGGTTCCTTGCGGTTCGCGGCGTGCC
GGACGTGACAAACGGAAGCCGCACGTCTCACTAGTACCCTCGCAGACGGACAGCGCCAGGGAGCAATGGC
AGCGCGCCGACCGCGATGGGCTGTGGCCAATAGCGGCTGCTCAGCAGGGCGCGCCGAGAGCAGCGGCCGG
GAAGGGGCGGTGCGGGAGGCGGGGTGTGGGGCGGTAGTGTGGGCCCTGTTCCTGCCCGCGCGGTGTTCCG
CATTCTGCAAGCCTCCGGAGCGCACGTCGGCAGTCGGCTCCCTCGTTGACCGAATCACCGACCTCTCTCC
CCAGGGGGTACCACCGGAGCTTACCATGACCGAGTACAAGCCCACGGTGCGCCTCGCCACCCGCGACGAC
GTCCCCAGGGCCGTACGCACCCTCGCCGCCGCGTTCGCCGACTACCCCGCCACGCGCCACACCGTCGATC
CGGACCGCCACATCGAGCGGGTCACCGAGCTGCAAGAACTCTTCCTCACGCGCGTCGGGCTCGACATCGG
CAAGGTGTGGGTCGCGGACGACGGCGCCGCCGTGGCGGTCTGGACCACGCCGGAGAGCGTCGAAGCGGGG
GCGGTGTTCGCCGAGATCGGCCCGCGCATGGCCGAGTTGAGCGGTTCCCGGCTGGCCGCGCAGCAACAGA
TGGAAGGCCTCCTGGCGCCGCACCGGCCCAAGGAGCCCGCGTGGTTCCTGGCCACCGTCGGCGTCTCGCC
CGACCACCAGGGCAAGGGTCTGGGCAGCGCCGTCGTGCTCCCCGGAGTGGAGGCGGCCGAGCGCGCCGGG
GTGCCCGCCTTCCTGGAGACCTCCGCGCCCCGCAACCTCCCCTTCTACGAGCGGCTCGGCTTCACCGTCA
CCGCCGACGTCGAGGTGCCCGAAGGACCGCGCACCTGGTGCATGACCCGCAAGCCCGGTGCCTGAGAATT
CTAGATCTTGAGACAAATGGCAGTATTCATCCACAATTTTAAAAGAAAAGGGGGGATTGGGGGGTACAGT
GCAGGGGAAAGAATAGTAGACATAATAGCAACAGACATACAAACTAAAGAATTACAAAAACAAATTACAA
AAATTCAAAATTTTCGGGTTTATTACAGGGACAGCAGAGATCCACTTTGGCGCCGGCTCGAGGGGG
