>Addgene plasmid #165016 | YSEHPTFTSQY_epitope | depositor partial sequence | sequence record 320508 | CMV-F primer
CTCTCTGGCTAACTGTCGGGATCAACAAGTTTGCCGCCACCATGTACAGGATGCAACTCCTGTCTTGCAT
TGCACTAAGTCTTGCACTTGTCACGAATTCATATAGCGAGCACCCTACCTTCACCAGCCAGTATTGAATT
CAAAGTGGTTTAGTAATGAGCTAGCGCTAACCGGTGGCGCGTTAAGTCGACAATCAACCTCTGGATTACA
AAATTTG
